>Addgene plasmid #91696 | pST39-pNL29 | addgene full sequence | sequence record 180859 | Addgene Partial NGS Result
TAATACGACTCACTATAGGGAGACCACAACGGTTTCCCTCTAGAGATAGCTTAGCGATGTGAAAGAAGCT
GGAGAAAACTTTCAAGAAAAAGTTTCTTCTTCAGACGATAAAGAGAAGTCAAAAAATAAGCGGAAAATAA
AAGGCGTAAATCAGATTAAAAAAGCAACGGATATTAAAAGCTCTACTAAGATTAAAAGTTCTAATGATAT
TAAATCATCTACAGATTTAAAAACAATGGGATCATAAGCGAAAGGAGAAATGAGATATGTCTATTCAAAA
AAGTACTAATAGTTCAAGTTTAGCAGAAGTCATTGACCGTATTTTAGATAAAGGAATTGTTATTGATGCT
TTTGCAAGAGTTTCTGTTGTAGGAATTGAAATTTTAACGATTGAAGCGCGAGTGGTTATTGCCAGTGTTG
ATACATGGTTACGCTATGCAGAAGCAGTAGGGCTTCTTCGTGACGACGTAGAAGAAAACGGTCTTCCTGA
ACGTTCAAATTCAAGTGAAGGGCAGCCGCGTTTTAGTATTTAATATGAAGTGGTATGGAACCTTCCTTTT
TTGAGGGTGGTTCCAGCTTTTAGATCTAACTATTGGAGGCTACTAAAAATGGAAATTAAAAAAATTATGC
AAGCCGTGAACGACTTTTTCGGTGAACACGTAGCTCCTCCTCATAAAATTACCTCGGTGGAAGCTACTGA
AGATGAAGGTTGGAGAGTTATTGTTGAAGTCATTGAAGAACGAGAATATATGAAAAAATACGCCAAAGAT
GAAATGCTCGGAACGTACGAGTGCTTTGTAAATAAAGAAAAAGAAGTCATTTCATTCAAACGACTCGACG
TCAGATATAGAAGCGCCATTGGCATTGAAGCATAAACGATAAGATGGCAGGAGGAACGTAAAAATGACCG
TCTTAACAGACAAAAGGAAAAAAGGCAGTGGAGCTTTTATACAAGATGACGAGACAAAAGAGGTTCTTTC
AAGAGCGCTGAGCTATTTAAAATCCGGCTATTCCATTCATTTTACAGGTCCTGCCGGCGGAGGCAAAACC
TCTTTAGCGCGAGCGCTTGCTAAAAAGAGAAAGCGTCCTGTAATGCTGATGCACGGGAATCACGAGCTCA
ACAACAAAGATTTAATTGGCGATTTTACGGGATACACGAGCAAAAAAGTAATCGACCAGTACGTTCGTTC
TGTCTATAAAAAAGATGAACAGGTGAGTGAAAACTGGCAGGATGGCCGATTGCTTGAAGCTGTAAAAAAT
GGCTATACGCTGATTTACGACGAATTTACTCGTTCTAAGCCTGCGACGAATAATATCTTTCTATCGATAT
TAGAAGAAGGCGTGCTGCCGCTGTATGGAGTAAAAATGACCGATCCTTTTGTGCGCGTGCATCCCGATTT
CCGCGTCATCTTCACAAGCAATCCAGCTGAGTATGCCGGCGTATATGATACGCAAGATGCGCTTCTCGAC
AGGTTAATTACCATGTTTATTGATTATAAAGACATCGACAGAGAGACAGCGATTTTAACGGAGAAAACGG
ACGTAGAAGAAGATGAAGCGCGCACAATTGTAACGCTCGTAGCAAACGTGCGAAACCGCTCTGGAGACGA
AAACAGCAGCGGACTTAGCCTGCGGGCTTCGCTTATGATCGCTACCCTTGCCACGCAGCAAGACATTCCT
ATCGATGGAAGTGACGAAGATTTTCAAACGTTATGTATCGATATTTTGCATCATCCGCTTACCAAATGTT
TGGATGAAGAAAATGCAAAAAGCAAAGCCGAAAAAATCATTTTAGAAGAATGTAAGAATATAGACACTGA
AGAAAAGTAAAGGAGCTTGAAAACATGAGTGAAACAAACGAAACAGGTATTTATATTTTTAGCGCCATTC
AAACGGATAAAGACGAAGAATTTGGCGCCGTGGAAGTAGAAGGAACAAAAGCTGAAACATTTTTGATTCG
CTACAAAGACGCGGCTATGGTAGCAGCTGAAGTACCGATGAAAATTTATCATCCTAATCGCCAAAATTTA
TTAATGCATCAAAACGCAGTAGCAGCGATTATGGACAAGAACGATACGGTTATTCCAATCAGCTTTGGGA
ATGTATTCAAATCAAAAGAAGACGTAAAAGTTCTTTTGGAAAACCTTTATCCGCAGTTTGAAAAGCTGTT
TCCAGCGATCAAAGGAAAAATTGAAGTCGGTTTAAAAGTAATTGGGAAAAAAGAATGGCTTGAGAAAAAA
GTAAACGAAAATCCTGAACTTGAGAAAGTATCAGCATCCGTAAAAGGAAAATCAGAAGCAGCCGGTTATT
ATGAGCGTATTCAACTTGGAGGAATGGCTCAAAAGATGTTTACTTCCCTGCAAAAAGAAGTCAAGACAGA
TGTGTTTTCTCCGCTTGAAGAAGCAGCGGAAGCAGCAAAAGCAAATGAGCCAACGGGCGAAACGATGCTT
TTAAACGCGTCTTTCTTAATTAACCGAGAAGATGAAGCGAAGTTTGATGAAAAAGTAAATGAAGCGCATG
AAAACTGGAAAGACAAAGCCGATTTTCATTACAGCGGTCCTTGGCCTGCTTATAATTTTGTGAACATTCG
CCTAAAAGTAGAAGAGAAATAACGTGCTTCACAAATTAGTAACCGCACCCATTAACCTTGTAGTGAAAAT
CGGCGAAAAAGTACAGGAAGAAGCTGATAAACAGCTATATGACCTTCCGACGATTCAGCAAAAGCTCATT
CAGCTTCAAATGATGTTTGAGCTTGGTGAAATTCCAGAAGAAGCGTTTCAAGAAAAAGAAGATGAATTGT
TAATGAGGTACGAAATTGCGAAACGCAGAGAAATTGAACAATGGGAAGAGCTAACACAAAAAAGAAATGA
GGAATCCTAGATGGGAGAATTACTGTATTTATACGGTTTAATTCCAACAAAAGAAGCAGCAGCCATAGAG
CCGTTTCCATCTTATAAGGGGTTTGACGGAGAACATTCACTGTACCCAATTGCGTTTGATCAGGTGACGG
CTGTAGTTTCTAAGCTGGATGCTGACACCTATTCAGAAAAAGTGATTCAAGAAAAAATGGAGCAGGATAT
GAGCTGGCTGCAGGAAAAAGCATTTCATCATCACGAAACGGTAGCCGCTTTGTACGAAGAATTTACGATC
ATTCCATTAAAATTTTGCACCATTTATAAAGGTGAAGAAAGTCTGCAGGCAGCTATTGAGATTAACAAAG
AAAAGATAGAGAATTCACTGACGCTGCTTCAAGGAAATGAAGAGTGGAATGTGAAAATTTACTGTGATGA
TACAGAGCTTAAAAAAGGAATCAGCGAAACGAATGAAAGCGTGAAAGCGAAAAAACAAGAAATTAGTCAC
TTATCACCAGGAAGACAGTTTTTTGAAAAGAAAAAAATAGATCAGCTGATTGAAAAAGAATTAGAGCTTC
ACAAAAACAAAGTGTGTGAAGAGATACATGACAAGCTAAAAGAATTATCGCTTTATGACTCTGTTAAAAA
GAATTGGAGCAAAGACGTAACTGGCGCAGCTGAACAGATGGCGTGGAACAGCGTGTTTCTTCTCCCGTCT
CTGCAGATTACTAAGTTCGTAAACGAAATAGAAGAGCTTCAGCAAAGGCTTGAAAATAAAGGCTGGAAGT
TTGAAGTGACGGGACCATGGCCGCCCTATCATTTCTCGAGCTTTGCGTAAAGTGAGGAATTAACATTATG
TCTCTTAAACAATCCATGGAGAATAAAGATATTGCTCTTATTGATATTTTAGATGTCATTTTAGATAAAG
GAGTCGCCATTAAAGGAGACTTAATCATTTCCATAGCTGGCGTCGATTTAGTGTATTTGGATTTGCGGGT
GCTTATTTCTTCGGTTGAAACGCTTGTGCAAGCAAAAGAAGGAAATCACAAACCAATCACTTCTGAACAA
TTTGATAAACAAAAGGAGGAATTAATGGATGCAACCGGTCAGCCAAGCAAATGGACGAATCCACTTGGAT
CCTGATCAAGCTGAACAAGGCTTAGCGCAGCTTGTGATGACAGTTATTGAGCTATTGAGGCAAATCGTTG
AACGTCATGCCATGAGGCGGGTGGAGGGTGGAACGTTGACGGACGAACAAATTGAAAACTTAGGAATTGC
ACTAATGAACTTAGAAGAAAAAATGGACGAGTTGAAAGAGGTGTTCGGTCTGGATGCAGAAGATTTAAAT
ATTGATCTTGGACCGCTAGGCAGCCTGCTTTAAGCGGTCAGTAGGAGGAACAGTATGGCAGTCGAACATA
ATATGCAGTCAAGTACGATTGTAGATGTGCTCGAAAAGATTTTGGATAAAGGAGTCGTTATAGCGGGGGA
CATCACCGTAGGAATTGCAGATGTCGAGCTATTAACGATAAAGATCCGCTTGATTGTGGCTTCGGTTGAT
AAGGCAAAAGAAATCGGCATGGACTGGTGGGAAAATGATCCGTATCTCAGTTCAAAAGGAGCCAATAACA
AAGCGCTCGAAGAAGAAAATAAAATGCTGCATGAGCGGTTAAAAACGCTTGAAGAAAAAATAGAAACGAA
ACGTTAAAAACTGTACGCTACTTAAAAAATGGAGGGATTTACAATGGCAACTGAAACAAAATTAGATAAC
ACACAGGCAGAAAACAAGGAAAATAAAAATGCGGAAAACGGTTCAAAAGAAAAGAACGGTTCAAAAGCAA
GCAAAACAACAAGCAGCGGGCCAATCAAACGAGCGGTAGCAGGAGGCATCATCGGTGCAACGATTGGATA
TGTATCGACTCCTGAAAATCGAAAAAGTCTCCTTGACCGCATTGATACAGACGAATTAAAAAGCAAAGCA
TCTGATTTAGGAACAAAGGTAAAAGAAAAATCAAAAAGCAGCGTGGCCAGCCTGAAAACATCTGCGGGAA
GCTTGTTTAAAAAAGATAAAGATAAATCAAAAGATGATGAAGAAAACGTAAATTCTTCTAGTAGCGAAAC
AGAAGACGATAACGTTCAAGAGTACGACGAGTTAAAAGAAGAAAATCAAACTCTTCAAGATCGCTTATCA
CAGCTTGAAGAAAAAATGAACATGCTTGTTGAGCTTAGCCTCAATAAAAATCAAGACGAAGAAGCGGAAG
ATACAGATTCCGACGAAGAAGAGAACGATGAGAACGATGAAAACGATGAAAACGAGCAGGACGATGAAAA
CGAAGAAGAAACATCTAAGCCACGTAAAAAGGATAAAAAAGAAGCTGAGGAAGAAGAAAGTGAAAGTGAC
GAAGACAGCGAGGAAGAAGAGGAAGATTCTCGCTCAAACAAAAAAAATAAAAAAGTAAAAACAGAAGAAG
AAGACGAAGATGAAAGCGAAGAAGAAAAAAAGGAAGCGAAACCAAAAAAGTCAACAGCTAAAAAATCAAA
AAATACAAAAGCAAAGAAAAACACGGACGAAGAAGATGATGAAGCAACATCTCTTTCTAGTGAAGACGAT
ACAACAGCCTAAGACGTAAAGGAGGAAAGAAAGACATGAGTACAGGCCCTTCTTTTTCAACTAAAGACAA
TACGCTTGAATACTTTGTGAAAGCTTCTAATAAACACGGCTTTTCACTTGATATTTCATTAAATGTAAAC
GGCGCTGTGATTTCCGGTACCATGATTTCAGCAAAAGAATACTTTGATTACTTAAGCGAAACGTTTGAAG
AAGGCAGTGAAGTGGCTCAGGCGCTAAGCGAACAATTCTCTTTAGCAAGCGAAGCGAGCGAATCAAACGG
AGAAGCAGAAGCCCATTTTATTCATTTGAAAAATACAAAGATTTACTGTGGAGACAGTAAATCTACTCCT
TCTAAAGGCAAAATCTTTTGGAGAGGGAAAATAGCAGAAGTAGACGGGTTTTTCTTAGGAAAGATTTCTG
ATGCAAAATCAACGAGTAAAAAGAGTTCATAAAAAACGGCGGGGTGATTGCCCCGCCGTTTTTTAGTGAT
GTGATGAGATGTGCAGCTTCTTTTTTCGATACATGAGCGGAGTCATCTTCATTTCTTTTCGAAACTGATT
AATAAAATAGCTTGTACTATTAAACCCTACTTGATAGGCGACTTCCGTCACATTTGCTTCTGCTTGCTGC
AGTCCGGATTCGCGAACGCGTCTCGAGAGATCCGGCTGCTAACAAAGCCCGAAAGGAAGCTGAGTTGGCT
GCTGCCACCGCTGAGCAATAACTAGCATAACCCCTTGGGGCCTCTAAACGGGTCTTGAGGGGTTTTTTGC
TGAAAGGAGGAACTATATCCGACTAGTAGCCCGCCTAATGAGCGGGCTTTTTTTTAATTCCCCTATTTGT
TTATTTTTCTAAATACATTCAAATATGTATCCGCTCATGAGACAATAACCCTGATAAATGCTTCAATAAT
ATTGAAAAAGGAAGAGTATGAGTATTCAACATTTCCGTGTCGCCCTTATTCCCTTTTTTGCGGCATTTTG
CCTTCCTGTTTTTGCTCACCCAGAAACGCTCGTGAAAGTAAAAGACGCAGAGGACCAATTGGGGGCACGA
GTGGGATACATAGAACTGGACTTGAATAGCGGTAAAATCCTTGAGAGTTTTCGCCCTGAAGAGCGTTTTC
CAATGATGAGCACTTTCAAAGTTCTGCTATGTGGAGCAGTATTATCCCGTGTAGATGCGGGGCAAGAGCA
ACTCGGACGACGAATACACTATTCGCAGAATGACTTGGTTGAATACTCCCCAGTGACAGAAAAGCACCTT
ACGGACGGAATGACGGTAAGAGAATTATGTAGTGCCGCCATAACGATGAGTGATAACACTGCGGCGAACT
TACTTCTGACAACCATCGGTGGACCGAAGGAATTAACCGCTTTTTTGCACAATATGGGAGACCATGTAAC
TCGCCTTGACCGTTGGGAACCAGAACTGAATGAAGCCATACCAAACGACGAGCGAGACACCACAATGCCT
GCGGCAATGGCAACAACATTACGCAAACTATTAACTGGCGAACTACTTACTCTGGCTTCACGGCAACAAT
TAATAGACTGGCTTGAAGCGGATAAAGTTGCAGGACCACTACTGCGTTCGGCACTTCCTGCTGGCTGGTT
TATTGCTGATAAATCTGGGGCAGGAGAGCGTGGTTCACGGGGTATCATTGCCGCACTTGGACCAGATGGT
AAGCCTTCCCGTATCGTAGTTATCTACACGACGGGTAGTCAGGCAACTATGGACGAACGAAATAGACAGA
TTGCTGAAATAGGGGCTTCACTGATTAAGCATTGGTAAACCGATACAATTAAAGGCTCCTTTTGGAGCCT
TTTTTTTTGGACGGACCGGTAGAAAAGATCAAAGGATCTTCTTGAGATCCTTTTTTTCTGCGCGTAATCT
GCTGCTTGCAAACAAAAAAACCACCGCTACCAGCGGTGGTTTGTTTGCCGGATCAAGAGCTACCAACTCT
TTTTCCGAAGGTAACTGGCTTCAGCAGAGCGCAGATACCAAATACTGTCCTTCTAGTGTAGCCGTAGTTA
GGCCACCACTTCAAGAACTCTGTAGCACCGCCTACATACCTCGCTCTGCTAATCCTGTTACCAGTGGCTG
CTGCCAGTGGCGATAAGTCGTGTCTTACCGGGTTGGACTCAAGACGATAGTTACCGGATAAGGCGCAGCG
GTCGGGCTGAACGGGGGGTTCGTGCACACAGCCCAGCTTGGAGCGAACGACCTACACCGAACTGAGATAC
CTACAGCGTGAGCTATGAGAAAGCGCCACGCTTCCCGAAGGGAGAAAGGCGGACAGGTATCCGGTAAGCG
GCAGGGTCGGAACAGGAGAGCGCACGAGGGAGCTTCCAGGGGGAAACGCCTGGTATCTTTATAGTCCTGT
CGGGTTTCGCCACCTCTGACTTGAGCGTCGATTTTTGTGATGCTCGTCAGGGGGGCGGAGCCTATGGAAA
AACGCCAGCAACGCGGCCTTTTTACGGTTCCTGGCCTTTTGCTGGCCTTTTGCTCACATGTTCTTTCCTG
CGTTATCCCCTGATTCTGTGGATAACCGTATTACCGCCTTTGAGTGAGCTGATACCGCTCGCCGCAGCCG
AACGACCGAGCGCAGCGAGTCAGTGAGCGAGGAAGCGGAAGAGCGCCTGATGCGGTATTTTCTCCTTACG
CATCTGTGCGGTATTTCACACCGCAATGGTGCACTCTCAGTACAATCTGCTCTGATGCCGCATAGTTAAG
CCAGTATACACTCCGCTATCGCTACGTGACTGGGTCATGGCTGCGCCCCGACACCCGCCAACACCCGCTG
ACGCGCCCTGACGGGCTTGTCTGCTCCCGGCATCCGCTTACAGACAAGCTGTGACCGTCTCCGGGAGCTG
CATGTGTCAGAGGTTTTCACCGTCATCACCGAAACGCGCGAGGCAGCTGCGGTAAAGCTCATCAGCGTGG
TCGTGAAGCGATTCACAGATGTCTGCCTGTTCATCCGCGTCCAGCTCGTTGAGTTTCTCCAGAAGCGTTA
ATGTCTGGCTTCTGATAAAGCGGGCCATGTTAAGGGCGGTTTTTTCCTGTTTGGTCACTGATGCCTCCGT
GTAAGGGGGATTTCTGTTCATGGGGTAATGATACCGATGAAACGAGAGAGGATGCTCACGATACGGGTTA
CTGATGATGAACATGCCCGGTTACTGGAACGTTGTGAGGGTAAACAACTGGCGGTATGGATGCGGCGGGA
CCAGAGAAAAATCACTCAGGGTCAATGCCAGCGCTTCGTTAATACAGATGTAGGTGTTGGCACCATGCAT
CGATCCCGCGAAAT
Features (pLannotate 1.2.2; 15 found; start..end, strand, type, name):
      1..19      +  promoter       T7 promoter: promoter for bacteriophage T7 RNA polymerase
    267..530     +  CDS            gvpB: GVPB_BACME - Protein inferred from homology: Swiss-Prot protein existence level 3. Gas vesicles are small, hollow, gas filled protein structures that are found in several microbial planktonic microorganisms. They allow the positioning of the organism at the favorable depth for growth. GvpA type proteins form the essential core of the structure. From Bacillus megaterium.
   3051..3067    +  5'UTR          OsADH 5'-UTR (fragment): translational enhancer from the 5'-UTR of the Oryza sativa alcohol dehydrogenase gene (Sugio et al., 2008)
   3708..3992    +  CDS            gvpS: GVPS_BACME - Protein inferred from homology: Swiss-Prot protein existence level 3. Gas vesicles are small, hollow, gas filled protein structures that are found in several microbial planktonic microorganisms. They allow the positioning of the organism at the favorable depth for growth (By similarity). From Bacillus megaterium.
   4255..4554    +  CDS            gvpJ: GVPJ_BACME - Protein inferred from homology: Swiss-Prot protein existence level 3. Gas vesicles are small, hollow, gas filled protein structures that are found in several microbial planktonic microorganisms. They allow the positioning of the organism at the favorable depth for growth. This protein could be important for the shape determination of the gas vesicle. From Bacillus megaterium.
   5973..6092    -  CDS            ydeC (fragment): YDEC_BACSU - Protein predicted: Swiss-Prot protein existence level 4. From Bacillus subtilis (strain 168).
   6125..6174    +  CDS            SET1 (fragment): solubility-enhancement tag derived from T7 phage gene 10B
   6182..6229    +  terminator     T7 terminator: transcription terminator for bacteriophage T7 RNA polymerase
   6296..6387    +  promoter       AmpR promoter: bla
   6388..7245    +  CDS            bla: BLAT_ECOLX - Experimental evidence at protein level: Swiss-Prot protein existence level 1. TEM-type are the most prevalent beta-lactamases in enterobacteria; they hydrolyze the beta-lactam bond in susceptible beta-lactam antibiotics, thus conferring resistance to penicillins and cephalosporins. TEM-3 and TEM-4 are capable of hydrolyzing cefotaxime and ceftazidime. TEM-5 is capable of hydrolyzing ceftazidime. TEM-6 is capable of hydrolyzing ceftazidime and aztreonam. TEM-8/CAZ-2, TEM- 16/CAZ-7 and TEM-24/CAZ-6 are markedly active against ceftazidime. IRT- 4 shows resistance to beta-lactamase in
   7252..7291    +  terminator     fd terminator: central terminator from bacteriophage fd (Otsuka and Kunisawa, 1982)
   7322..7910    +  rep_origin     ori: high-copy-number ColE1/pMB1/pBR322/pUC origin of replication
   8096..8235    -  misc_feature   bom: basis of mobility region from pBR322
   8337..8528    -  CDS            rop: Rop protein, which maintains plasmids at low copy number; rop
   8568..8678    +  CDS            mbeC (fragment): MBEC_ECOLX - Experimental evidence at protein level: Swiss-Prot protein existence level 1. Required for efficient mobilization of ColE1 plasmid and is thus essential to promote the specific transfer of the plasmid during conjugation. Probably functions by inducing DNA bending, helping the MbeA relaxase to melt the DNA around the nic site and cleave the phosphodiester bond. Binds specifically double-stranded DNA (dsDNA) containing the ColE1 oriT but does not recognize the inverted repeat (IR). From Escherichia coli.
