[The description below was written by a language model from this plasmid's Addgene catalogue record and pLannotate feature annotations shown in this document.]
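Description:
pST39-pNL29 is a bacterial expression plasmid of about 8.8 kb that produces Bacillus megaterium gas vesicles ("Mega GVs") in E. coli. It is built on the roughly 3.1 kb pST39 backbone, a T7-based expression vector. It replicates from a ColE1/pMB1-type origin, and selection is by ampicillin through the TEM beta-lactamase gene (bla) under its own promoter. The catalogue lists it as high copy. The feature table, however, also shows a rop gene, a bom site and an mbeC fragment, which are pBR322/ColE1-derived elements, and Rop normally moderates copy number.

The payload is a roughly 5.6 kb gas vesicle gene cluster derived from the earlier plasmid pNL29. It was inserted by Gibson assembly between a T7 promoter and a T7 terminator and carries no tags. The whole cluster is therefore positioned to be transcribed as one polycistronic message by T7 RNA polymerase, so expression requires a host that supplies this polymerase. The automated annotation names only three open reading frames in the cluster. These are gvpB, a GvpA-type protein that forms the structural core of the vesicle shell, gvpS, and gvpJ, which is thought to influence vesicle shape. Long stretches of the insert remain unannotated and presumably hold the other cluster genes, which the record does not list. Short hits to a rice ADH 5'-UTR, a B. subtilis ydeC fragment and a T7 gene 10-derived solubility tag fragment are probably incidental matches or vector remnants rather than designed parts.

Gas vesicles are hollow, gas-filled protein nanostructures. According to the associated publication, vesicles made from this plasmid are prepared for use as biogenic contrast agents for ultrasound and MRI.
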