Addgene plasmid #91696: pST39-pNL29
Purpose: Expresses Mega GVs in E.Coli
Depositing lab: Mikhail Shapiro. Depositing organization: California Institute of Technology. Publication: Preparation of biogenic gas vesicle nanostructures for use as contrast agents for ultrasound and MRI. Lakshmanan A, Lu GJ, Farhadi A, Nety SP, Kunth M, Lee-Gosselin A, Maresca D, Bourdeau RW, Yin M, Yan J, Witte C, Malounda D, Foster FS, Schroder L, Shapiro MG. Nat Protoc. 2017 Oct;12(10):2050-2080. doi: 10.1038/nprot.2017.081. Epub 2017 Sep 7. PubMed 28880278.
Backbone
  Vector backbone: pST39
  Backbone manufacturer: Tan Lab
  Backbone size w/o insert (bp): 3119
  Total vector size (bp): 8765
  Vector type: Bacterial Expression
Growth in bacteria
  Bacterial resistance: Ampicillin, 100 μg/mL
  Growth temperature: 37°C
  Growth strain: DH5alpha
  Copy number: High Copy
Gene/Insert
  Gene/Insert name: Mega GV gene cluster (from pNL29) in pST39 backbone (alt name: Mega GV gene cluster)
  Species: Bacillus Megaterium
  Insert size (bp): 5646
  GenBank ID: AF053765
  Promoter: T7
  Tag / fusion protein: No tags
  Cloning method: Gibson Cloning
  Sequencing primers: 5′ T7 promoter; 3′ T7 terminator
Resource information
  A portion of this plasmid was derived from a plasmid made by: Li, N. and Cannon, M.C. Gas Vesicle Genes Identified in Bacillus megaterium and Functional Expression in Escherichia coli. J Bacteriol. 1998 May; 180(9): 2450–2458.
Terms and licenses: Academic/Nonprofit Terms; Industry Terms: Not Available to Industry
How to cite: pST39-pNL29 was a gift from Mikhail Shapiro (Addgene plasmid # 91696 ; http://n2t.net/addgene:91696 ; RRID:Addgene_91696)
